>Addgene plasmid #34950 | pCS2+8CmCitrine | depositor partial sequence | sequence record 42901 | pCS2+8CmCitrine sequence 1219 bps
CCCGCGATGGCTGCCAAGTACATCCCCCATTGACGTCAATGGGGAGGGGCAATGACGCAAATGGGCGTTC
CATTGACGTAAATGGGCGGTAGGCGTGCCTAATGGGAGGTCTATATAAGCAATGCTCGTTTAGGGAACCG
CCATTCTGCCTGGGGACGTCGGAGCAAGCTTGATTTAGGTGACACTATAGAATACAAGCTACTTGTTCTT
TTTGCAGGATCCACTAGTGGCGCGCCATTAATTAAAGGCCGGCCAGCGATCGCCGGACATCGATTGATGG
TGAGCAAGGGCGAGGAGCTGTTCACCGGGGTGGTGCCCATCCTGGTCGAGCTGGACGGCGACGTAAACGG
CCACAAGTTCAGCGTGTCCGGCGAGGGCGAGGGCGATGCCACCTACGGCAAGCTGACCCTGAAGTTCATC
TGCACCACCGGCAAGCTGCCCGTGCCCTGGCCCACCCTCGTGACCACCTTCGGCTACGGCCTGATGTGCT
TCGCCCGCTACCCCGACCACATGAAGCAGCACGACTTCTTCAAGTCCGCCATGCCCGAAGGCTACGTCCA
GGAGCGCACCATCTTCTTCAAGGACGACGGCAACTACAAGACCCGCGCCGAGGTGAAGTTCGAGGGCGAC
ACCCTGGTGAACCGCATCGAGCTGAAGGGCATCGACTTCAAGGAGGACGGCAACATCCTGGGGCACAAGC
TGGAGTACAACTACAACAGCCACAACGTCTATATCATGGCCGACAAGCAGAAGAACGGCATCAAGGTGAA
CTTCAAGATCCGCCACAACATCGAGGACGGCAGCGTGCAGCTCGCCGACCACTACCAGCAGAACACCCCC
ATCGGCGACGGCCCCGTGCTGCTGCCCGACAACCACTACCTGAGCTACCAGTCCGCCCTGAGCAAAGACC
CCAACGAGAAGCGCGATCACATGGTCCTGCTGGAGTTCGTGACCGCCGCCGGGATCACTCTCGGCATGGA
CGAGCTGTACAAGTAAGAATTCAAGGCCTCTCGAGCCTCTAGAACTATAGTGAGTCGTATTACGTAGATC
CAGACATGATAAGATACATTGATGAGTTTGGACAAACCACAACTAGAATGCAGTGAAAAAAATGCTTTAT
TTGTGAAATTTGTGATGCTATTGCTTTATTTGTAACCATTATAAGCTGCAATAAACAAGTTAACAACAAC
AATTGCATTCATTTTATGTTTCAGGTTCA
