>Addgene plasmid #34950 | pCS2+8CmCitrine | addgene partial sequence | sequence record 45372 | EGFP-N 5'-CGTCGCCGTCCAGCTCGACCAG-3'
CTCACCATCAATCGATGTCCGGCGATCGCTGGCCGGCCTTTAATTAATGGCGCGCCACTAGTGGATCCTG
CAAAAAGAACAAGTAGCTTGTATTCTATAGTGTCACCTAAATCAAGCTTGCTCCGACGTCCCCAGGCAGA
ATGGCGGTTCCCTAAACGAGCATTGCTTATATAGACCTCCCATTAGGCACGCCTACCGCCCATTTACGTC
AATGGAACGCCCATTTGCGTCATTGCCCCTCCCCATTGACGTCAATGGGGATGTACTTGGCAGCCATCGC
GGGCCATTTACCGCCATTGACGTCAATGGGAGTACTGCCAATGTACCCTGGCGTACTTCCAATAGTAATG
TACTTGCCAAGTTACTATTAATAGATATTGATGTACTGCCAAGTGGGCCATTTACCGTCATTGACGTCAA
TAGGGGGCGTGAGAACGGATATGAATGGGCAATGAGCCATCCCATTGACGTCAATGGTGGGTGGTCCTAT
TGACGTCAATGGGCATTGAGCCAGGCGGGCCATTTACCGTAATTGACGTCAATGGGGGAGGCGCCATATA
CGTCAATAGGACCGCCCATATGACGTCAATAGGAAAGACCATATATAGAGACCATTGACGTCAATGGGGG
AGTGGCTATGGGCGGTATTAGGAAGCCCCATATATGGTATATGGGACCGCCCATTGGGAGGGGCTATCTA
CGTCAATAGGAAAACCCATATATGGAATACTATATGGCATAGGGCCAATACATAGTATTGAACCTGGCCA
ATAGCCATATTGGCATAGGGCCATATTGGATATTGCCTATATATTGATCCTGGCATATAG
