>Addgene plasmid #34950 | pCS2+8CmCitrine | addgene partial sequence | sequence record 46434 | EBV-Rev 5'-GTGGTTTGTCCAAACTCATC-3'
TNGTCCATGCCGAGAGTGATCCCGGCGGCGGTCACGAACTCCAGCAGGACCATGTGATCGCGCTTCTCGT
TGGGGTCTTTGCTCAGGGCGGACTGGTAGCTCAGGTAGTGGTTGTCGGGCAGCAGCACGGGGCCGTCGCC
GATGGGGGTGTTCTGCTGGTAGTGGTCGGCGAGCTGCACGCTGCCGTCCTCGATGTTGTGGCGGATCTTG
AAGTTCACCTTGATGCCGTTCTTCTGCTTGTCGGCCATGATATAGACGTTGTGGCTGTTGTAGTTGTACT
CCAGCTTGTGCCCCAGGATGTTGCCGTCCTCCTTGAAGTCGATGCCCTTCAGCTCGATGCGGTTCACCAG
GGTGTCGCCCTCGAACTTCACCTCGGCGCGGGTCTTGTAGTTGCCGTCGTCCTTGAAGAAGATGGTGCGC
TCCTGGACGTAGCCTTCGGGCATGGCGGACTTGAAGAAGTCGTGCTGCTTCATGTGGTCGGGGTAGCGGG
CGAAGCACATCAGGCCGTAGCCGAAGGTGGTCACGAGGGTGGGCCAGGGCACGGGCAGCTTGCCGGTGGT
GCAGATGAACTTCAGGGTCAGCTTGCCGTAGGTGGCATCGCCCTCGCCCTCGCCGGACACGCTGAACTTG
TGGCCGTTTACGTCGCCGTCCAGCTCGACCAGGATGGGC
