[The description below was written by a language model from this plasmid's Addgene catalogue record.]
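Description:
pCS2+8CmCitrine is an empty expression backbone derived from the pCS2+ vector, designed for making C-terminal mCitrine fusions of a gene of interest. It is catalogued as a mammalian expression vector that is also suited to sea urchin, zebrafish and Xenopus work. The parental backbone is listed at roughly 4.1 kb. It has been modified by introducing recognition sites for four 8-bp-cutting restriction enzymes (AscI, PacI, FseI and AsiSI). Because such sites occur rarely in coding sequences, they make it easier to clone long or varied open reading frames without cutting within the insert. The plasmid is maintained in E. coli as a high-copy vector under ampicillin selection.

No insert is present. The payload is the mCitrine coding sequence carried on the backbone, a monomeric yellow fluorescent protein positioned so that an open reading frame cloned upstream in frame is expressed with the fluorophore at its C terminus. The recorded promoter is SP6, a bacteriophage promoter used for in vitro transcription, so tagged mRNA can be synthesised from the plasmid and introduced into eggs or embryos, consistent with the listed host organisms. The record does not list any other promoter, polyadenylation signal or origin of replication, and no feature table is provided, so these elements cannot be confirmed here. The associated publication concerns the localization and substrate selectivity of sea urchin multidrug efflux transporters. This suggests that the vector is used to tag proteins fluorescently so their subcellular distribution can be imaged in live embryos or cells.
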