Addgene plasmid #34950: pCS2+8CmCitrine
Purpose: (Empty Backbone)
Depositing lab: Amro Hamdoun. Depositing organization: University of California, San Diego (UCSD). Publication: Localization and Substrate Selectivity of Sea Urchin Multidrug (MDR) Efflux Transporters. Gokirmak T, Campanale JP, Shipp LE, Moy GW, Tao H, Hamdoun A. J Biol Chem. 2012 Nov 2. 10.1074/jbc.M112.424879 PubMed 23124201.
Backbone
  Vector backbone: pCS2+
  Backbone manufacturer: Turner and Weintraub (1994)
  Backbone size (bp): 4095
  Modifications to backbone: Four 8bp cutter restriction enzymes (AscI, PacI, FseI, AsiSI) were introduced.
  Vector type: Mammalian Expression ; Sea urchin, zebrafish, Xenopus
  Promoter: SP6
  Tag / fusion protein: mCitrine (C terminal on backbone)
Growth in bacteria
  Bacterial resistance: Ampicillin, 100 μg/mL
  Growth temperature: 37°C
  Growth strain: DH10B
  Copy number: High Copy
Terms and licenses: Academic/Nonprofit Terms; Industry Terms: Not Available to Industry
How to cite: pCS2+8CmCitrine was a gift from Amro Hamdoun (Addgene plasmid # 34950 ; http://n2t.net/addgene:34950 ; RRID:Addgene_34950)
